Addgene plasmid #12246: pLOX-Ttag-iresTK
Depositing lab: Didier Trono. Depositing organization: Swiss Federal Institute of Technology (EPFL). Publication: Reversible immortalization of human primary cells by lentivector-mediated transfer of specific genes. Salmon P, Oberholzer J, Occhiodoro T, Morel P, Lou J, Trono D. Mol Ther. 2000 Oct . 2(4):404-14. 10.1006/mthe.2000.0141 PubMed 11020357.
Backbone
  Vector backbone: pHR'
  Backbone size w/o insert (bp): 12290
  Vector type: Mammalian Expression, Lentiviral, Cre/Lox
Growth in bacteria
  Bacterial resistance: Ampicillin, 100 μg/mL
  Growth temperature: 37°C
  Growth strain: Stbl3
  Growth instructions: Use Stbl3 or HB101 to reduce chance of recombination. Grow at 37C
  Copy number: High Copy
Gene/Insert
  Gene/Insert name: SV40 Large T, HSV1-TK (alt names: SV40 Large T; HSV-1 thymidine kinase)
  Species: Simian virus
  Mutation: LoxP in 3' LTR.
  Entrez Gene: SV40gp6 (a.k.a. SV40gp6)
  Cloning method: Restriction Enzyme
  Sequencing primers: 5′ CMV Fwd for LargeT; 3′ SP6 primer rev for LoxP
Terms and licenses: Academic/Nonprofit Terms; Industry Terms: Not Available to Industry
Depositor comments: CMV promoter is upstream of the bicistronic coding cassette with SV40-Large T and HSV1-TK. During reverse transcription U3 region of the 3'LTR, with LoxP, is duplicated; LoxP sites end up flanking the genome of the integrated provirus. Upon expression of Cre, provirus is excised. Please note that the full sequence for this plasmid is approximated and not fully verified--there will be discrepancies between Addgene's quality control sequence and the theoretical sequence from the depositor. Please visit the Trono lab http://tronolab.epfl.ch for cloning strategies, protocols, publications, and more.
How to cite: pLOX-Ttag-iresTK was a gift from Didier Trono (Addgene plasmid # 12246 ; http://n2t.net/addgene:12246 ; RRID:Addgene_12246)
