[The description below was written by a language model from this plasmid's Addgene catalogue record and pLannotate feature annotations shown in this document.]
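Description:
pLOX-Ttag-iresTK is an HIV-1-derived lentiviral transfer vector built on the pHR' backbone, designed for reversible immortalization of primary human cells. It is propagated in E. coli as a high-copy plasmid with a ColE1/pUC-type origin and ampicillin resistance. The annotated sequence also shows backbone remnants typical of this vector family, including an SV40 promoter–driven gpt cassette with SV40 small t intron and polyadenylation sequences, plus fragments of pBR322 elements, all lying outside the viral genome. The lentiviral portion contains the 5' LTR, the Ψ packaging signal with a partial gag sequence, and the Rev response element for Rev-dependent nuclear export of the genomic RNA. The plasmid carries only fragments of viral genes, so packaging functions have to be supplied in trans.

The payload is a bicistronic cassette driven by the CMV immediate-early enhancer/promoter. SV40 large T antigen is translated first, followed by an EMCV IRES that directs translation of herpes simplex virus 1 thymidine kinase, which the feature table annotates as a truncated TK form. Large T drives proliferation of transduced cells, while TK renders them sensitive to nucleoside analogues such as ganciclovir. A single loxP site sits in the U3 region of the 3' LTR. Because U3 is copied to the 5' LTR during reverse transcription, the integrated provirus ends up flanked by two loxP sites, and Cre expression then excises it, removing the immortalizing gene. Cells that escape excision still express TK, which provides a means of negative selection against them. The depositor notes that the theoretical full sequence is approximate and may differ from the sequencing result.
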