Features (pLannotate 1.2.2; 36 found; start..end, strand, type, name):
    144..227     -  CDS            large T antigen (fragment): large T antigen from SV40 (simian virus 40)
    546..566     -  CDS            SV40 NLS: nuclear localization signal of SV40 (simian virus 40) large T antigen
    696..761     -  intron         small t intron: SV40 (simian virus 40) small t antigen intron
    763..837     -  CDS            small t antigen (fragment): SV40 (simian virus 40) small t antigen
    841..1146    -  CDS            frsA (fragment): FRSA_ECOLI - Also known as yafA. Experimental evidence at protein level: Swiss-Prot protein existence level 1. Catalyzes the hydrolysis of esters (PubMed:15808744). Displays esterase activity toward pNP-butyrate (PubMed:15808744). May stimulate mixed-acid fermentation by acting as a fermentation/respiration switch that down-regulates respiration and up- regulates fermentation rates (PubMed:15169777). From Escherichia coli (strain K12).
   1241..1576    -  CDS            gpt (fragment): XGPT_ECOLI - Also known as gpp, gxu. Experimental evidence at protein level: Swiss-Prot protein existence level 1. Purine salvage pathway enzyme that catalyzes the transfer of the ribosyl-5-phosphate group from 5-phospho-alpha-D-ribose 1- diphosphate (PRPP) to the N9 position of the 6-oxopurines guanine and xanthine to form the corresponding ribonucleotides GMP (guanosine 5'- monophosphate) and XMP (xanthosine 5'-monophosphate), with the release of PPi. To a lesser extent, also acts on hypoxanthine (PubMed:9100006, PubMed:3886014). Does not ribophosphorylate adenine (PubMed:3886014). From Esch
   1576..1695    -  CDS            gpt (fragment): XGPT_ECOLI - Also known as gpp, gxu. Experimental evidence at protein level: Swiss-Prot protein existence level 1. Purine salvage pathway enzyme that catalyzes the transfer of the ribosyl-5-phosphate group from 5-phospho-alpha-D-ribose 1- diphosphate (PRPP) to the N9 position of the 6-oxopurines guanine and xanthine to form the corresponding ribonucleotides GMP (guanosine 5'- monophosphate) and XMP (xanthosine 5'-monophosphate), with the release of PPi. To a lesser extent, also acts on hypoxanthine (PubMed:9100006, PubMed:3886014). Does not ribophosphorylate adenine (PubMed:3886014). From Esch
   1895..2224    -  promoter       SV40 promoter: SV40 enhancer and early promoter
   2231..2287    -  CDS            lacI (fragment): lac repressor; lacI; The lac repressor binds to the lac operator to inhibit transcription in E. coli. This inhibition can be relieved by adding lactose or isopropyl-β-D-thiogalactopyranoside (IPTG).
   2470..3058    -  rep_origin     ori: high-copy-number ColE1/pMB1/pBR322/pUC origin of replication
   3229..4089    -  CDS            AmpR: β-lactamase; bla; confers resistance to ampicillin, carbenicillin, and related antibiotics
   4090..4194    -  promoter       AmpR promoter: bla
   4289..4324    +  CDS            rop (fragment): Rop protein, which maintains plasmids at low copy number; rop
   4426..4474    +  misc_feature   bom (fragment): basis of mobility region from pBR322
   4475..4754    -  CDS            TcR (fragment): tetracycline efflux protein; tet; confers resistance to tetracycline
   4982..5000    +  promoter       SP6 promoter: promoter for bacteriophage SP6 RNA polymerase
   5025..5205    -  LTR            5' LTR (truncated): truncated 5' long terminal repeat (LTR) from HIV-1
   5225..5258    -  protein_bind   loxP: Cre-mediated recombination occurs in the 8-bp core sequence (GCATACAT). Cre recombinase
   5279..5404    -  CDS            nef (fragment): NEF_HV1BR - Experimental evidence at protein level: Swiss-Prot protein existence level 1. Extracellular Nef protein targets CD4(+) T-lymphocytes for apoptosis by interacting with CXCR4 surface receptors (PubMed:14990729). From Human immunodeficiency virus type 1 group M subtype B (isolate BRU/LAI) (HIV-1).
   5414..6409    -  CDS            ΔTK: truncated herpes simplex virus thymidine kinase (Salomon et al., 1995) confers sensitivity to nucleoside analogs such as acyclovir or ganciclovir
   6479..6544    +  CDS            UL24_HHV11 (fragment): Experimental evidence at protein level: Swiss-Prot protein existence level 1. May participate in nuclear egress of viral particles. Plays a role in the dispersal of several host nucleolar proteins including NCL/nucleolin and NPM1. Since deletion of host NCL/nucleolin negatively impact on nuclear egress, UL24 supposedly acts on this process through its effect on host nucleoli. From Human herpesvirus 1 (strain 17) (HHV-1) (Human herpes simplex virus 1).
   6549..7010    -  misc_feature   IRES: internal ribosome entry site (IRES) of the encephalomyocarditis virus (EMCV)
   7058..7096    -  misc_feature   MCS (fragment): pBluescript multiple cloning site
   7128..9609    -  CDS            large T antigen (fragment): SV40 (simian virus 40) large T antigen
   9623..9684    -  promoter       SV40 promoter (fragment): SV40 early promoter
   9686..9714    -  misc_feature   MCS (fragment): pBluescript multiple cloning site
   9790..9993    -  promoter       CMV promoter: human cytomegalovirus (CMV) immediate early promoter
   9994..10297   -  enhancer       CMV enhancer: human cytomegalovirus immediate early enhancer
  10307..10327   +  misc_feature   MCS (fragment): pBluescript multiple cloning site
  10328..10428   -  CDS            Rev (fragment): human immunodeficiency virus 1 (HIV-1) Rev protein; rev; enhances nuclear export of unspliced and incompletely spliced viral mRNAs
  10805..11038   -  misc_feature   RRE: The Rev response element (RRE) of HIV-1 allows for Rev-dependent mRNA export from the nucleus to the cytoplasm.
  11184..11547   -  CDS            HIV-1 gag (fragment): gag protein from human immunodeficiency virus 1; gag
  11531..11656   -  misc_feature   HIV-1 Ψ: packaging signal of human immunodeficiency virus type 1
  11703..11960   -  LTR            5' LTR (truncated): truncated 5' long terminal repeat (LTR) from HIV-1
  12008..12337   -  CDS            nef (fragment): NEF_HV1BR - Experimental evidence at protein level: Swiss-Prot protein existence level 1. Extracellular Nef protein targets CD4(+) T-lymphocytes for apoptosis by interacting with CXCR4 surface receptors (PubMed:14990729). From Human immunodeficiency virus type 1 group M subtype B (isolate BRU/LAI) (HIV-1).
  12504..121     -  polyA_signal   SV40 poly(A) signal (across the origin): SV40 polyadenylation signal
>Addgene plasmid #12246 | pLOX-Ttag-iresTK | addgene full sequence | sequence record 354505 | Addgene NGS Result
AAGATACATTGATGAGTTTGGACAAACCACAACTAGAATGCAGTGAAAAAAATGCTTTATTTGTGAAATT
TGTGATGCTATTGCTTTATTTGTAACCATTATAAGCTGCAATAAACAAGTTAACAACAACAATTGCATTC
ATTTTATGTTTCAGGTTCAGGGGGAGGTGTGGGAGGTTTTTTAAAGCAAGTAAAACCTCTACAAATGTGG
TATGGCTGATTATGATCTCTAGTCAAGGCACTATACATCAAATATTCCTTATTAACCCCTTTACAAATTA
AAAAGCTAAAGGTACACAATTTTTGAGCATAGTTATTAATAGCAGACACTCTATGCCTGTGTGGAGTAAG
AAAAAACAGTATGTTATGATTATAACTGTTATGCCTACTTATAAAGGTTACAGAATATTTTTCCATAATT
TTCTTGTATAGCAGTGCAGCTTTTTCCTTTGTGGTGTAAATAGCAAAGCAAGCAAGAGTTCTATTACTAA
ACACAGCATGACTCAAAAAACTTAGCAATTCTGAAGGAAAGTCCTTGGGGTCTTCTACCTTTCTCTTCTT
TTTTGGAGGAGTAGAATGTTGAGAGTCAGCAGTAGCCTCATCATCACTAGATGGCATTTCTTCTGAGCAA
AACAGGTTTTCCTCATTAAAGGCATTCCACCACTGCTCCCATTCATCAGTTCCATAGGTTGGAATCTAAA
ATACACAAACAATTAGAATCAGTAGTTTAACACATTATACACTTAAAAATTTTATATTTACCTTAGAGCT
TTAAATCTCTGTAGGTAGTTTGTCCAATTATGTCACACCACAGAAGTAAGGTTCCTTCACAAAGATCCGG
GGCCCACTCATAAATCCAGTTGCCGCCACGGTAGCCAATCACCGTATCGTATAAATCATCGTCGGTACGT
TCGGCATCGCTCATCACAATACGTGCCTGGACGTCGAGGATTTCGCGTGGGTCAATGCCGCGCCAGATCC
ACATCAGACGGTTAATCATGCGATACCAGTGAGGGATGGTTTTACCATCAAGGGCCGACTGCACAGGCGG
TTGTGCGCCGTGATTAAAGCGGCGGACTAGCGTCGAGGTTTCAGGATGTTTAAAGCGGGGTTTGAACAGG
GTTTCGCTCAGGTTTGCCTGTGTCATGGATGCAGCCTCCAGAATACTTACTGGAAACTATTGTAACCCGC
CTGAAGTTAAAAAGAACAACGCCCGGCAGTGCCAGGCGTTGAAAAGATTAGCGACCGGAGATTGGCGGGA
CGAATACGACGCCCATATCCCACGGCTGTTCAATCCAGGTATCTTGCGGGATATCAACAACATAGTCATC
AACCAGCGGACGACCAGCCGGTTTTGCGAAGATGGTGACAAAGTGCGCTTTTGGATACATTTCACGAATC
GCAACCGCAGTACCACCGGTATCCACCAGGTCATCAATAACGATGAAGCCTTCGCCATCGCCTTCTGCGC
GTTTCAGCACTTTAAGCTCGCGCTGGTTGTCGTGATCGTAGCTGGAAATACAAACGGTATCGACATGACG
AATACCCAGTTCACGCGCCAGTAACGCACCCGGTACAGACCGCCACGGCTTACGGCAATAATGCCTTTCC
ATTGTTCAGAAGGCATCAGTCGGCTTGCGAGTTTACGTGCATGGATCTGCAACATGTCCCAGGTGACGAT
GTATTTTTCGCTCATGTGAAGTGTCCCAGCCTGTTTATCTACGGCTTAAAAAGTGTTCGAGGGGAAAATA
GGTTGCGCGAGATTATAGAGATCTGGCGCACTAAAAACCAGTATTTCACATGAGTCCGCGTCTTTTTACG
CACTGCCTCTCCCTGACGCGGGATAAAGTGGTATTCTCAAACATATCTCGCAAGCCTGTCTTGTGTCCAA
GCTTTTTGCAAAAGCCTAGGCCTCCAAAAAAGCCTCCTCACTACTTCTGGAATAGCTCAGAGGCCGAGGC
GGCCTCGGCCTCTGCATAAATAAAAAAAATTAGTCAGCCATGGGGCGGAGAATGGGCGGAACTGGGCGGA
GTTAGGGGCGGGATGGGCGGAGTTAGGGGCGGGACTATGGTTGCTGACTAATTGAGATGCATGCTTTGCA
TACTTCTGCCTGCTGGGGAGCCTGGGGACTTTCCACACCTGGTTGCTGACTAATTGAGATGCATGCTTTG
CATACTTCTGCCTGCTGGGGAGCCTGGGGACTTTCCACACCCTAACTGACACACATTCCACAGCTGCATT
AATGAATCGGCCAACGCGCGGGGAGAGGCGGTTTGCGTATTGGGCGCTCTTCCGCTTCCTCGCTCACTGA
CTCGCTGCGCTCGGTCGTTCGGCTGCGGCGAGCGGTATCAGCTCACTCAAAGGCGGTAATACGGTTATCC
ACAGAATCAGGGGATAACGCAGGAAAGAACATGTGAGCAAAAGGCCAGCAAAAGGCCAGGAACCGTAAAA
AGGCCGCGTTGCTGGCGTTTTTCCATAGGCTCCGCCCCCCTGACGAGCATCACAAAAATCGACGCTCAAG
TCAGAGGTGGCGAAACCCGACAGGACTATAAAGATACCAGGCGTTTCCCCCTGGAAGCTCCCTCGTGCGC
TCTCCTGTTCCGACCCTGCCGCTTACCGGATACCTGTCCGCCTTTCTCCCTTCGGGAAGCGTGGCGCTTT
CTCATAGCTCACGCTGTAGGTATCTCAGTTCGGTGTAGGTCGTTCGCTCCAAGCTGGGCTGTGTGCACGA
ACCCCCCGTTCAGCCCGACCGCTGCGCCTTATCCGGTAACTATCGTCTTGAGTCCAACCCGGTAAGACAC
GACTTATCGCCACTGGCAGCAGCCACTGGTAACAGGATTAGCAGAGCGAGGTATGTAGGCGGTGCTACAG
AGTTCTTGAAGTGGTGGCCTAACTACGGCTACACTAGAAGAACAGTATTTGGTATCTGCGCTCTGCTGAA
GCCAGTTACCTTCGGAAAAAGAGTTGGTAGCTCTTGATCCGGCAAACAAACCACCGCTGGTAGCGGTGGT
TTTTTTGTTTGCAAGCAGCAGATTACGCGCAGAAAAAAAGGATCTCAAGAAGATCCTTTGATCTTTTCTA
CGGGGTCTGACGCTCAGTGGAACGAAAACTCACGTTAAGGGATTTTGGTCATGAGATTATCAAAAAGGAT
CTTCACCTAGATCCTTTTAAATTAAAAATGAAGTTTTAAATCAATCTAAAGTATATATGAGTAAACTTGG
TCTGACAGTTACCAATGCTTAATCAGTGAGGCACCTATCTCAGCGATCTGTCTATTTCGTTCATCCATAG
TTGCCTGACTCCCCGTCGTGTAGATAACTACGATACGGGAGGGCTTACCATCTGGCCCCAGTGCTGCAAT
GATACCGCGAGACCCACGCTCACCGGCTCCAGATTTATCAGCAATAAACCAGCCAGCCGGAAGGGCCGAG
CGCAGAAGTGGTCCTGCAACTTTATCCGCCTCCATCCAGTCTATTAATTGTTGCCGGGAAGCTAGAGTAA
GTAGTTCGCCAGTTAATAGTTTGCGCAACGTTGTTGCCATTGCTACAGGCATCGTGGTGTCACGCTCGTC
GTTTGGTATGGCTTCATTCAGCTCCGGTTCCCAACGATCAAGGCGAGTTACATGATCCCCCATGTTGTGC
AAAAAAGCGGTTAGCTCCTTCGGTCCTCCGATCGTTGTCAGAAGTAAGTTGGCCGCAGTGTTATCACTCA
TGGTTATGGCAGCACTGCATAATTCTCTTACTGTCATGCCATCCGTAAGATGCTTTTCTGTGACTGGTGA
GTACTCAACCAAGTCATTCTGAGAATAGTGTATGCGGCGACCGAGTTGCTCTTGCCCGGCGTCAATACGG
GATAATACCGCGCCACATAGCAGAACTTTAAAAGTGCTCATCATTGGAAAACGTTCTTCGGGGCGAAAAC
TCTCAAGGATCTTACCGCTGTTGAGATCCAGTTCGATGTAACCCACTCGTGCACCCAACTGATCTTCAGC
ATCTTTTACTTTCACCAGCGTTTCTGGGTGAGCAAAAACAGGAAGGCAAAATGCCGCAAAAAAGGGAATA
AGGGCGACACGGAAATGTTGAATACTCATACTCTTCCTTTTTCAATATTATTGAAGCATTTATCAGGGTT
ATTGTCTCATGAGCGGATACATATTTGAATGTATTTAGAAAAATAAACAAATAGGGGTTCCGCGCACATT
TCCCCGAAAAGTGCCACCTGACGTCTAAGAAACCATTATTATCATGACATTAACCTATAAAAATAGGCGT
ATCACGAGGCCCTTTCGTCTCGCGCGTTTCGGTGATGACGGTGAAAACCTCTGACACATGCAGCTCCCGG
AGACGGTCACAGCTTGTCTGTAAGCGGATGCCGGGAGCAGACAAGCCCGTCAGGGCGCGTCAGCGGGTGT
TGGCGGGTGTCGGGGCTGGCTTAACTATGCGGCATCAGAGCAGATTGTACTGAGAGTGCACCATTCGACG
CTCTCCCTTATGCGACTCCTGCATTAGGAAGCAGCCCAGTAGTAGGTTGAGGCCGTTGAGCACCGCCGCC
GCAAGGAATGGTGCATGCAAGGAGATGGCGCCCAACAGTCCCCCGGCCACGGGGCCTGCCACCATACCCA
CGCCGAAACAAGCGCTCATGAGCCCGAAGTGGCGAGCCCGATCTTCCCCATCGGTGATGTCGGCGATATA
GGCGCCAGCAACCGCACCTGTGGCGCCGGTGATGCCGGCCACGATGCGTCCGGCGTAGAGGATCTGGCTA
GCGATGACCCTGCTGATTGGTTCGCTGACCATTTCCGGGTGCGGGACGGCGTTACCAGAAACTCAGAAGG
TTCGTCCAACCAAACCGACTCTGACGGCAGTTTACGAGAGAGATGATAGGGTCTGCTTCAGTAAGCCAGA
TGCTACACAATTAGGCTTGTACATATTGTCGTTAGAACGCGGCTACAATTAATACATAACCTTATGTATC
ATACACATACGATTTAGGTGACACTATAGAATACACGGAATTAATTCTAGATGCTGCTAGAGATTTTCCA
CACTGACTAAAAGGGTCTGAGGGATCTCTAGTTACCAGAGTCACACAACAGACGGGCACACACTACTTGA
AGCACTCAAGGCAAGCTTTATTGAGGCTTAAGCAGTGGGTTCCCTAGTTAGCCAGAGAGCTCCCAGGCTC
AGATCTGGTCTAACCAGAGAGACCCAGTACAAGCAAAAAGCAGCATAACTTCGTATAATGTATGCTATAC
GAAGTTATTCCCATGGTGAATTGATCCCATCTTGTCTTCGTTGGGAGTGAATTAGCCCTTCCAGTCCCCC
CTTTTCTTTTAAAAAGTGGCTAAGATCTACAGCTGCCTTGTAAGTCATTGGTCTTAAAGGTACCGTCGAG
GAATTCGGTACCCCTTCCGTGTTTCAGTTAGCCTCCCCCATCTCCCGGGCAAACGTGCGCGCCAGGTCGC
AGATCGTCGGTATGGAGCCGGGGGTGGTGACGTGGGTCTGGACCATCCCGGAGGTAAGTTGCAGCAGGGC
GTCCCGGCAGCCGGCGGGCGATTGGTCGTAATCCAGGATAAAGACGTGCATGGGACGGAGGCGTTTGGCC
AAGACGTCCAAGGCCCAGGCAAACACGTTGTACAGGTCGCCGTTGGGGGCCAGCAACTCGGGGGCCCGAA
ACAGGGTAAATAACGTGTCCCCGATATGGGGTCGTGGGCCCGCGTTGCTCTGGGGCTCGGCACCCTGGGG
CGGCACGGCCGTCCCCGAAAGCTGTCCCCAATCCTCCCGCCACGACCCGCCGCCCTGCAGATACCGCACC
GTATTGGCAAGCAGCCCGTAAACGCGGCGAATCGCGGCCAGCATAGCCAGGTCAAGCCGCTCGCCGGGGC
GCTGGCGTTTGGCCAGGCGGTCGATGTGTCTGTCCTCCGGAAGGGCCCCCAACACGATGTTTGTGCCGGG
CAAGGTCGGCGGGATGAGGGCCACGAACGCCAGCACGGCCTGGGGGGTCATGCTGCCCATAAGGTATCGC
GCGGCCGGGTAGCACAGGAGGGCGGCGATGGGATGGCGGTCGAAGATGAGGGTGAGGGCCGGGGGCGGGG
CATGTGAGCTCCCAGCCTCCCCCCCGATATGAGGAGCCAGAACGGCGTCGGTCACGGCATAAGGCATGCC
CATTGTTATCTGGGCGCTTGTCATTACCACCGCCGCGTCCCCGGCCGATATCTCACCCTGGTCGAGGCGG
TGTTGTGTGGTGTAGATGTTCGCGATTGTCTCGGAAGCCCCCAGCACCTGCCAGTAAGTCATCGGCTCGG
GTACGTAGACGATATCGTCGCGCGAACCCAGGGCCACCAGCAGTTGCGTGGTGGTGGTTTTCCCCATCCC
GTGAGGACCGTCTATATAAACCCGCAGTAGCGTGGGCATTTTCTGCTCCAGGCGGACTTCCGTGGCTTCT
TGCTGCCGGCGAGGGCGCAACGCCGTACGTCGGTTGCTATGGCCGCGAGAACGCGCAGCCTGGTCGAACG
CAGACGCGTGTTGATGGCAGGGGTACGAAGCCATGGTATTATCATCGTGTTTTTCAAAGGAAAACCACGT
CCCCGTGGTTCGGGGGGCCTAGACGTTTTTTAACCTCGACTAAACACATGTAAAGCATGTGCACCGAGGC
CCCAGATCAGATCCCATACAATGGGGTACCTTCTGGGCATCCTTCAGCCCCTTGTTGAATACGCTTGAGG
AGAGCCATTTGACTCTTTCCACAACTATCCAACTCACAACGTGGCACTGGGGTTGTGCCGCCTTTGCAGG
TGTATCTTATACACGTGGCTTTTGGCCGCAGAGGCACCTGTCGCCAGGTGGGGGGTTCCGCTGCCTGCAA
AGGGTCGCTACAGACGTTGTTTGTCTTCAAGAAGCTTCCAGAGGAACTGCTTCCTTCACGACATTCAACA
GACCTTGCATTCCTTTGGCGAGAGGGGAAAGACCCCTAGGAATGCTCGTCAAGAAGACAGGGCCAGGTTT
CCGGGCCCTCACATTGCCAAAAGACGGCAATATGGTGGAAAATAACCGGAATTAATGTCGAGGTCGACGG
TATCGATAAGCTTGATATCGAATTCCGGGGCCGCTAACAACAACAATTGCATTCATTTTATGTTTCAGGT
TCAGGGGGAGGTGTGGGAGGTTTTTTAAAGCAAGTAAAACCTCTACAGATGTGATATGGCTGATTATGAT
CATGAACAGACTGTGAGGACTGTGAGGGCTGAGGGGCCTGAAATGAGCCTTGAGACTGTGAATCAATGCC
TGTTTCATGCCCTGAGTCTTCCATGTTCTTCTCCCCACCATCTTCATTTTTATCAGCATTTTCCTGGCTG
TCATCATCATCATCATCACTGTTTCTTAGCCAATCTAAAACTCCAACTCCCATAGCCACATTAAACTTCA
TTTTTTGATACACTGACAAACTAAACTCTTTGTCCAATCTCTCTTTCCACTCCACAATTCTGCTCTGAAT
ACTTTGAGCAAACTCAGCCACAGGTCTGTACCAAATTAACATAAGAAGCAAAGCAATGCCACTTTGAATT
ATCCTCTTTTCTAACAAAAACTCACTGCGTTCCAGGCAATGCTTTAAATAATCTTTGGGCCTAAAATCTA
TTTGTTTTACAAATCTGGCCTGCAGTGTTTTAGGCACACTGTACTCATTCATGGTGACTATTCCAGGGGG
AAATATTTGAGTTCTTTTATTTAGGTGTTTCTTTTCTAAGTTTACCTTAACACTGCCATCCAAATAATCC
CTTAAATTGTCCAGGTTATTAATTCCCTGACCTGAAGGCAAATCTCTGGACTCCCCTCCAGTGCCCTTTA
CATCCTCAAAAACTACTAAAAACTGGTCAATAGCTACTCCTAGCTCAAAGTTCAGCCTGTCCAAGGGCAA
ATTAACATTTAAAGCTTTCCCCCCACATAATTCAAGCAAAGCAGCTGCTAATGTAGTTTTACCACTATCA
ATTGGTCCTTTAAACAGCCAGTATCTTTTTTTAGGAATGTTGTACACCATGCATTTTAAAAAGTCATACA
CCACTGAATCCATTTTGGGCAACAAACAGTGTAGCCAAGCAACTCCAGCCATCCATTCTTCTATGTCAGC
AGAGCCTGTAGAACCAAACATTATATCCATCCTATCCAAAAGATCATTAAATCTGTTTGTTAACATTTGT
TCTCTAGTTAGTTGTAGGCTATCAACCCGCTTTTTAGCTAAAACAGTATCAACAGCCTGTTGGCATATGG
TTTTTTGGTTTTTGCTGTCAGCAAATATAGCAGCATTTGCATAATGCTTTTCATGGTACTTATAGTGGCT
GGGCTGTTCTTTTTTAATACATTTTAAACACATTTCAAAACTGTACTGAAATTCCAAGTACATCCCAAGC
AATAACAACACATCATCACATTTTGTTTCCATTGCATACTCTGTTACAAGCTTCCAGGACACTTGTTTAG
TTTCCTCTGCTTCTTCTGGATTAAAATCATGCTCCTTTAACCCACCAGGCAAACTTTCCTCAATAACAGA
AAATGGATCTCTAGTTAAGGCACTATACATCAAATATTCCTTATTAACCCCTTTACAAATTAAAAAGCTA
AAGGTACACAATTTTTGAGCATAGTTATTAATAGCAGACACTCTATGCCTGTGTGGAGTAAGAAAAAACA
GTATGTTATGATTATAACTGTTATGCCTACTTATAAAGGTTACAGAATATTTTTCCATAATTTTTTTGTA
TAGCAGTGCAGCTTTTTCCTTTGTGGTGTAAATAGCAAAGCAAGCAAGAGTTCTATTACTAAACACAGCA
TGACTCAAAAAACTTAGCAATTCTGAAGGAAAGTCCTTGGGGTCTTCTACCTTTCTCTTCTTTTTTGGAG
GAGTAGAATGTTGAGAGTCAGCAGTAGCCTCATCATCACTAGATGGCATTTCTTCTGAGCAAAACAGGTT
TTCCTCATTAAAGGCATTCCACCACTGCTCCCATTCATCAGTTCCATAGGTTGGAATCTAAAATACACAA
ACAATTAGAATCAGTAGTTTAACACATTATACACTTAAAAATTTTATATTTACCTTATAGCTTTAAATCT
CTGTAGGTAGTTTGTCCAATTATGTCACACCACAGAAGTAAGGTTCCTTCACAAAGATCAAGTCCAAACC
ACATTCTAAAGCAATCGAAGCAGTAGCAATCAACCCACACAAGTGGATCTTTCCTGTATAATTTTCTATT
TTCATGCTTCATCCTCAGTAAGCACAGCAAGCATATGCAGTTAGTAGACATTTTTTTTGCACACTCAGGC
CATTGTTTGCAGTATATTGCATCAACACCAGGATTTAAGGAAGAAGCAAATACCTCAGTTGCATCCCAGA
AGCCTCCAAAGTCAGGTTGATGAGCATATTTTACTCCATCTTCCATTTTCTTGTACAGAGTATTCATTTT
CTTCATTTTTTCTTCATCTCCTCCTTTATCAGGATGAAACTCCTTGCATTTTTTTAAATATGCCTTTCTC
ATCAGAGGAATATTCCCCCAGGCACTCCTTTCAAGACCTAGAAGGTCCATTAGCTGCAAAGATTCCTCTC
TGTTTAAAACTTTATCCATCTTTGCAAAGCTTTTTGCAAAAGCCTAGGCCTCCAAAAAAGCCTCTTCACT
ACTTCTGGAATAGCTCAGAGGCCGGGAATTCCTGCAGCCCGGGGGATCCTCTAGCTAGAGTCGGTGTCTT
CTATGGAGGTCAAAACAGCGTGGATGGCGTCTCCAGGCGATCTGACGGTTCACTAAACGAGCTCTGCTTA
TATAGACCTCCCACCGTACACGCCTACCGCCCATTTGCGTCAATGGGGCGGAGTTGTTACGACATTTTGG
AAAGTCCCGTTGATTTTGGTGCCAAAACAAACTCCCATTGACGTCAATGGGGTGGAGACTTGGAAATCCC
CGTGAGTCAAACCGCTATCCACGCCCATTGATGTACTGCCAAAACCGCATCACCATGGTAATAGCGATGA
CTAATACGTAGATGTACTGCCAAGTAGGAAAGTCCCATAAGGTCATGTACTGGGCATAATGCCAGGCGGG
CCATTTACCGTCATTGACGTCAATAGGGGGCGTACTTGGCATATGATACACTTGATGTACTGCCAAGTGG
GCAGTTTACCGTAAATACTCCACCCATTGACGTCAATGGAAAGTCCCTATTGGCGTTACTATGGGAACAT
ACGTCATTATTGACGTCAATGGGCGGGGGTCGTTGGGCGGTCAGCCAGGCGGGCCATTTACCGTAAGTTA
TGTAACGCGGAACTCCCAAGCTTATCGATACCGTCGAGATCCGTTCACTAATCGAATGGATCTGTCTCTG
TCTCTCTCTCCACCTTCTTCTTCTATTCCTTCGGGCCTGTCGGGTCCCCTCGGGGTTGGGAGGTGGGTCT
GAAACGATAATGGTGAATATCCCTGCCTAACTCTATTCACTATAGAAAGTACAGCAAAAACTATTCTTAA
ACCTACCAAGCCTCCTACTATCATTATGAATAATTTTATATACCACAGCCAATTTGTTATGTTAAACCAA
TTCCACAAACTTGCCCATTTATCTAATTCCAATAATTCTTGTTCATTCTTTTCTTGCTGGTTTTGCGATT
CTTCAATTAAGGAGTGTATTAAGCTTGTGTAATTGTTAATTTCTCTGTCCCACTCCATCCAGGTCGTGTG
ATTCCAAATCTGTTCCAGAGATTTATTACTCCAACTAGCATTCCAAGGCACAGCAGTGGTGCAAATGAGT
TTTCCAGAGCAACCCCAAATCCCCAGGAGCTGTTGATCCTTTAGGTATCTTTCCACAGCCAGGATTCTTG
CCTGGAGCTGCTTGATGCCCCAGACTGTGAGTTGCAACAGATGCTGTTGCGCCTCAATAGCCCTCAGCAA
ATTGTTCTGCTGCTGCACTATACCAGACAATAATTGTCTGGCCTGTACCGTCAGCGTCATTGACGCTGCG
CCCATAGTGCTTCCTGCTGCTCCCAAGAACCCAAGGAACAAAGCTCCTATTCCCACTGCTCTTTTTTCTC
TCTGCACCACTCTTCTCTTTGCCTTGGTGGGTGCTACTCCTAATGGTTCAATTTTTACTACTTTATATTT
ATATAATTCACTTCTCCAATTGTCCCTCATATCTCCTCCTCCAGGTCTGAAGATCAGCGGCCGCTTGCTG
TGCGGTGGTCTTACTTTTGTTTTGCTCTTCCTCTATCTTGTCTAAAGCTTCCTTGGTGTCTTTTATCTCT
ATCCTTTGATGCACACAATAGAGGGTTGCTACTGTATTATATAATGATCTAAGTTCTTCTGATCCTGTCT
GAAGGGATGGTTGTAGCTGTCCCAGTATTTGTCTACAGCCTTCTGATGTTTCTAACAGGCCAGGATTAAC
TGCGAATCGTTCTAGCTCCCTGCTTGCCCATACTATATGTTTTAATTTATATTTTTTCTTTCCCCCTGGC
CTTAACCGAATTTTTTCCCATCGCGATCTAATTCTCCCCCGCTTAATACTGACGCTCTCGCACCCATCTC
TCTCCTTCTAGCCTCCGCTAGTCAAAATTTTTGGCGTACTCACCAGTCGCCGCCCCTCGCCTCTTGCCGT
GCGCGCTTCAGCAAGCCGAGTCCTGCGTCGAGAGAGCTCCTCTGGTTTCCCTTTCGCTTTCAAGTCCCTG
TTCGGGCGCCACTGCTAGAGATTTTCCACACTGACTAAAAGGGTCTGAGGGATCTCTAGTTACCAGAGTC
ACACAACAGACGGGCACACACTACTTGAAGCACTCAAGGCAAGCTTTATTGAGGCTTAAGCAGTGGGTTC
CCTAGTTAGCCAGAGAGCTCCCAGGCTCAGATCTGGTCTAACCAGAGAGACCCAGTACAGGCAAAAAGCA
GCTGCTTATATGCAGGATCTGAGGGCTCGCCACTCCCCAGTCCCGCCCAGGCCACGCCTCCCTGGAAAGT
CCCCAGCGGAAAGTCCCTTGTAGCAAGCTCGATATCAGCAGTTCTTGAAGTACTCCGGATGCAGCTCTCG
GGCCACGTGATGAAATGCTAGGCGGCTGTCAAACCTCCACTCTAACACTTCTCTCTCCGGGTCATCCATC
CCATGCAGGCTCACAGGGTGTAACAAGCTGGTGTTCTCTCCTTTATTGGCCTCTTCTACCTTATCTGGCT
CAACTGGTACTAGCTTGTAGCACCATCCAAAGGTCAGTGGATATCTGACCCCTGGCCCTGGTGTGTAGTT
CTGCTAATCAGGGAAGTAGCCTTGTGTGTGGTAGATCCACAGATCAAGGATATCTTGTCTTCTTTGGGAG
TGAATTAGCCCTTCCAACTACTAAGTTTGTAGTACATATTTAACAAATACAATTTCTTTAAAATGAAAAT
AATTCAGAGGAATCACAGGTTTAGAGTAAATGAAACCACAGGTAATTGGCAGTGGTAATAGGGTATGGGG
TGGGAAGTTTGGGATGATTTTGGTTAGCTTGAGTTATCCAGTTGATCCAGACATGAT
