>Addgene plasmid #12246 | pLOX-Ttag-iresTK | addgene partial sequence | sequence record 59092 | CMV-F 5'-CGCAAATGGGCGGTAGGCGTG-3'
CTATATAAGCAGAGCTCGTTTAGTGAACCGTCAGATCGCCTGGAGACGCCATCCACGCTGTTTTGACCTC
CATAGAAGACACCGACTCTAGCTAGAGGATCCCCCGGGCTGCAGGAATTCCCGGCCTCTGAGCTATTCCA
GAAGTAGTGAAGAGGCTTTTTTGGAGGCCTAGGCTTTTGCAAAAAGCTTTGCAAAGATGGATAAAGTTTT
AAACAGAGAGGAATCTTTGCAGCTAATGGACCTTCTAGGTCTTGAAAGGAGTGCCTGGGGGAATATTCCT
CTGATGAGAAAGGCATATTTAAAAAAATGCAAGGAGTTTCATCCTGATAAAGGAGGAGATGAAGAAAAAA
TGAAGAAAATGAATACTCTGTACAAGAAAATGGAAGATGGAGTAAAATATGCTCATCAACCTGACTTTGG
AGGCTTCTGGGATGCAACTGAGGTATTTGCTTCTTCCTTAAATCCTGGTGTTGATGCAATATACTGCAAA
CAATGGCCTGAGTGTGCAAAAAAAATGTCTACTAACTGCATATGCTTGCTGTGCTTACTGAGGATGAAGC
ATGAAAATAGAAAATTATACAGGAAAGATCCACTTGTGTGGGTTGATTGCTACTGCTTCGATTGCTTTAG
AATGTGGTTTGGACTTGATCTTTGTGAAGGAACCTTACTTCTGTGGTGTGACATAATTGGACAAACTACC
TACAGAGATTTAAAGCTATAAGGTAAATATAAAATTTTTAAGTGTATAATGTGTTAAACTACTGATTCTA
ATTGTTTGTGTATTTTAGATTCCAACCTATGGAACTGATGAATGGGAGCAGTGGTGGAATGCCTTTAATG
AGGAAAACCTGTTTTGCTCAGAAGAAATGCCATCTAGTGATGATGAGGCTACTGCTGACTCTCAACATTC
TACTCCTCC
