>Addgene plasmid #12246 | pLOX-Ttag-iresTK | addgene partial sequence | sequence record 59101 | IRES-F 5'-TGGCTCTCCTCAAGCGTATT-3'
GCCCAGAAGGTACCCCATTGTATGGGATCTGATCTGGGGCCTCGGTGCACATGCTTTACATGTGTTTAGT
CGAGGTTAAAAAACGTCTAGGCCCCCCGAACCACGGGGACGTGGTTTTCCTTTGAAAAACACGATGATAA
TACCATGGCTTCGTACCCCTGCCATCAACACGCGTCTGCGTTCGACCAGGCTGCGCGTTCTCGCGGCCAT
AGCAACCGACGTACGGCGTTGCGCCCTCGCCGGCAGCAAGAAGCCACGGAAGTCCGCCTGGAGCAGAAAA
TGCCCACGCTACTGCGGGTTTATATAGACGGTCCTCACGGGATGGGGAAAACCACCACCACGCAACTGCT
GGTGGCCCTGGGTTCGCGCGACGATATCGTCTACGTACCCGAGCCGATGACTTACTGGCAGGTGCTGGGG
GCTTCCGAGACAATCGCGAACATCTACACCACACAACACCGCCTCGACCAGGGTGAGATATCGGCCGGGG
ACGCGGCGGTGGTAATGACAAGCGCCCAGATAACAATGGGCATGCCTTATGCCGTGACCGACGCCGTTCT
GGCTCCTCATATCGGGGGGGAGGCTGGGAGCTCACATGCCCCGCCCCCGGCCCTCACCCTCATCTTCGAC
CGCCATCCCATCGCCGCCCTCCTGTGCTACCCGGCCGCGCGATACCTTATGGGCAGCATGACCCCCCAGG
CCGTGCTGGCGTTCGTGGCCCTCATCCCGCCGACCTTGCCCGGCACAAACATCGTGTTGGGGGCCCTTCC
GGAGGACAGACACATCGACCGCCTGGCCAAACGCCAGCGCCCCGGCGAGCGGCTTGACCTGGCTATGCTG
GCCGCGATTCGCCGCGTTTACGGGCTGCTTGCCAATACGGTGCGG
