>Addgene plasmid #12246 | pLOX-Ttag-iresTK | addgene partial sequence | sequence record 59102 | Ttag-3878 5'-GTGTCCTGGAAGCTTGTAAC-3'
AATGTGATGATGTGTTGTTATTGCTTGGGATGTACTTGGAATTTCAGTACAGTTTTGAAATGTGTTTAAA
ATGTATTAAAAAAGAACAGCCCAGCCACTATAAGTACCATGAAAAGCATTATGCAAATGCTGCTATATTT
GCTGACAGCAAAAACCAAAAAACCATATGCCAACAGGCTGTTGATACTGTTTTAGCTAAAAAGCGGGTTG
ATAGCCTACAACTAACTAGAGAACAAATGTTAACAAACAGATTTAATGATCTTTTGGATAGGATGGATAT
AATGTTTGGTTCTACAGGCTCTGCTGACATAGAAGAATGGATGGCTGGAGTTGCTTGGCTACACTGTTTG
TTGCCCAAAATGGATTCAGTGGTGTATGACTTTTTAAAATGCATGGTGTACAACATTCCTAAAAAAAGAT
ACTGGCTGTTTAAAGGACCAATTGATAGTGGTAAAACTACATTAGCAGCTGCTTTGCTTGAATTATGTGG
GGGGAAAGCTTTAAATGTTAATTTGCCCTTGGACAGGCTGAACTTTGAGCTAGGAGTAGCTATTGACCAG
TTTTTAGTAGTTTTTGAGGATGTAAAGGGCACTGGAGGGGAGTCCAGAGATTTGCCTTCAGGTCAGGGAA
TTAATAACCTGGACAATTTAAGGGATTATTTGGATGGCAGTGTTAAGGTAAACTTAGAAAAGAAACACCT
AAATAAAAGAACTCAAATATTTCCCCCTGGAATAGTCACCATGAATGAGTACAGTGTGCCTAAAACACTG
CAGGCCAGATTTGTAAAACAAATAGATTTTAGGCCCAAAGATTATTTAAAGCATTGCCTGGAACGCAGTG
AGTTTTTGTTAGAAAAGAGGATAATTCAAA
