>Addgene plasmid #12246 | pLOX-Ttag-iresTK | addgene partial sequence | sequence record 59105 | Ttag-4495 5'-GGATGTAAAGGGCACTGGAG-3'
CCTTCAGGTCAGGGAATTAATAACCTGGACAATTTAAGGGATTATTTGGATGGCAGTGTTAAGGTAAACT
TAGAAAAGAAACACCTAAATAAAAGAACTCAAATATTTCCCCCTGGAATAGTCACCATGAATGAGTACAG
TGTGCCTAAAACACTGCAGGCCAGATTTGTAAAACAAATAGATTTTAGGCCCAAAGATTATTTAAAGCAT
TGCCTGGAACGCAGTGAGTTTTTGTTAGAAAAGAGGATAATTCAAAGTGGCATTGCTTTGCTTCTTATGT
TAATTTGGTACAGACCTGTGGCTGAGTTTGCTCAAAGTATTCAGAGCAGAATTGTGGAGTGGAAAGAGAG
ATTGGACAAAGAGTTTAGTTTGTCAGTGTATCAAAAAATGAAGTTTAATGTGGCTATGGGAGTTGGAGTT
TTAGATTGGCTAAGAAACAGTGATGATGATGATGATGACAGCCAGGAAAATGCTGATAAAAATGAAGATG
GTGGGGAGAAGAACATGGAAGACTCAGGGCATGAAACAGGCATTGATTCACAGTCTCAAGGCTCATTTCA
GGCCCCTCAGCCCTCACAGTCCTCACAGTCTGTTCATGATCATAATCAGCCATATCACATCTGTAGAGGT
TTTACTTGCTTTAAAAAACCTCCCACACCTCCCCCTGAACCTGAAACATAAAATGAATGCAATTGTTGTT
GTTAGCGGCCCCGGAATTCGATATCAAGCTTATCGATACCGTCGACCTCGACATTAATTCCGGTTATTTT
CCACCATATTGCCGTCTTTTGGCAATGTGAGGGCCCGGAAACCTGGCCCTGTCTTCTTGACGAGCATTCC
TAGGGGTCTTTCCCCTCTCGCCAAAG
